Addgene plasmid #143386: TFORF2859
Purpose: Lentiviral vector for overexpressing transcription factor ORFs with unique 24-bp barcodes. Barcodes facilitate identification of transcription factors in pooled screens.
Depositing lab: Feng Zhang. Depositing organization: Broad Institute. Publication: A transcription factor atlas of directed differentiation. Joung J, Ma S, Tay T, Geiger-Schuller KR, Kirchgatterer PC, Verdine VK, Guo B, Arias-Garcia MA, Allen WE, Singh A, Kuksenko O, Abudayyeh OO, Gootenberg JS, Fu Z, Macrae RK, Buenrostro JD, Regev A, Zhang F. Cell. 2023 Jan 5;186(1):209-229.e26. doi: 10.1016/j.cell.2022.11.026. PubMed 36608654.
Backbone
  Vector backbone: pLX_TRC317
  Backbone manufacturer: Broad Institute Genetic Perturbation Platform
  Backbone size w/o insert (bp): 8264
  Vector type: Mammalian Expression, Lentiviral
  Selectable markers: Puromycin
Growth in bacteria
  Bacterial resistance: Ampicillin, 100 μg/mL
  Growth temperature: 37°C
  Growth strain: NEB Stable
  Copy number: High Copy
Gene/Insert
  Gene/Insert name: ID1
  Species: H. sapiens (human)
  Insert size (bp): 551
  Entrez Gene: ID1 (a.k.a. ID, bHLHb24)
  Promoter: EF1a
  Cloning method: Unknown
  Sequencing primers: 5′ GGGTGGAGACTGAAGTTAGGCCAG; 3′ CACATAGCGTAAAAGGAGCAACATAG
Terms and licenses: Academic/Nonprofit Terms; Industry Terms: Not Available to Industry
Depositor comments: NM_181353,ENST00000376105 . The transcription factor ORF portion of this plasmid was synthesized by Genewiz. Please test multiple small colonies in case of plasmid recombination. To make this collection available in a timely manner, a portion of this collection was not fully sequenced by Addgene. If an Addgene verified full plasmid sequence is not available, please contact us prior to placing an order to request the full sequence.
How to cite: TFORF2859 was a gift from Feng Zhang (Addgene plasmid # 143386 ; http://n2t.net/addgene:143386 ; RRID:Addgene_143386)
