[The description below was written by a language model from this plasmid's Addgene catalogue record and pLannotate feature annotations shown in this document.]
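Description:
TFORF2859 is a third-generation-style, self-inactivating lentiviral expression plasmid built on the pLX_TRC317 backbone and carrying the human ID1 open reading frame. It belongs to a barcoded transcription factor ORF collection. It is propagated in E. coli through a high-copy ColE1/pUC-type origin with ampicillin resistance (AmpR with its bla promoter). It also retains an f1 origin and remnants of a lac/lacZα cloning region flanked by T7 and T3 promoters. The depositor warns that recombination can occur, which is common for LTR-containing plasmids.

The viral portion begins with an RSV promoter fused to a truncated HIV-1 5' LTR, which allows Tat-independent production of genomic RNA. This is followed by the Ψ packaging signal with a gag fragment, and the RRE for Rev-dependent nuclear export. An SV40 early promoter/origin segment drives puromycin N-acetyltransferase for selecting transduced mammalian cells. Downstream of it lies a cPPT/CTS element, which aids nuclear import of the provirus. The EF-1α promoter then drives constitutive ID1 expression. ID1 is a helix-loop-helix protein that lacks a basic DNA-binding domain and inhibits bHLH transcription factors by heterodimerizing with them.

After the ORF come a WPRE, which enhances transcript expression, and the ΔU3 3' LTR, with an SV40 poly(A) signal beyond it. The record states that each construct carries a unique 24-bp barcode, but the barcode is not annotated in the feature table. The short U6 promoter fragment annotated between the ORF and the WPRE is probably only a partial sequence match. The barcodes allow the overexpressed factor to be identified in pooled screens, such as those for directed differentiation.
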