Features (pLannotate 1.2.2; 31 found; start..end, strand, type, name):
      5..231     +  promoter       RSV promoter: Rous sarcoma virus enhancer/promoter
    232..412     +  LTR            5' LTR (truncated): truncated 5' long terminal repeat (LTR) from HIV-1
    459..584     +  misc_feature   HIV-1 Ψ: packaging signal of human immunodeficiency virus type 1
    568..931     +  CDS            HIV-1 gag (fragment): gag protein from human immunodeficiency virus 1; gag
   1077..1310    +  misc_feature   RRE: The Rev response element (RRE) of HIV-1 allows for Rev-dependent mRNA export from the nucleus to the cytoplasm.
   1687..1713    +  CDS            Rev (fragment): human immunodeficiency virus 1 (HIV-1) Rev protein; rev; enhances nuclear export of unspliced and incompletely spliced viral mRNAs
   1720..1743    +  promoter       SV40 promoter (fragment): SV40 early promoter
   1744..1815    +  promoter       SV40 promoter (fragment): SV40 enhancer and early promoter
   1839..1974    +  rep_origin     SV40 ori: SV40 origin of replication
   2020..2616    +  CDS            PuroR (fragment): puromycin N-acetyltransferase; pac from Streptomyces; confers resistance to puromycin
   2665..2782    +  misc_feature   cPPT/CTS: central polypurine tract and central termination sequence of HIV-1
   2847..2913    +  CDS            small t antigen (fragment): SV40 (simian virus 40) small t antigen
   2920..4098    +  promoter       EF-1α promoter: strong constitutive promoter for human elongation factor EF-1α
   4115..4540    +  CDS            ID1 (fragment): ID1_HUMAN - Also known as BHLHB24, ID. Experimental evidence at protein level: Swiss-Prot protein existence level 1. Transcriptional regulator (lacking a basic DNA binding domain) which negatively regulates the basic helix-loop-helix (bHLH) transcription factors by forming heterodimers and inhibiting their DNA binding and transcriptional activity. Implicated in regulating a variety of cellular processes, including cellular growth, senescence, differentiation, apoptosis, angiogenesis, and neoplastic transformation. Inhibits skeletal muscle and cardiac myocyte differentiation. Regulates the circ
   4577..4630    +  promoter       U6 promoter (fragment): RNA polymerase III promoter for human U6 snRNA
   4672..5260    +  misc_feature   WPRE: woodchuck hepatitis virus posttranscriptional regulatory element
   5311..5330    +  misc_feature   cPPT/CTS (fragment): central polypurine tract and central termination sequence of HIV-1
   5332..5565    +  LTR            3' LTR (ΔU3): self-inactivating 3' long terminal repeat (LTR) from HIV-1
   5643..5764    +  polyA_signal   SV40 poly(A) signal: SV40 polyadenylation signal
   5804..5939    +  rep_origin     SV40 ori: SV40 origin of replication
   5960..5978    -  promoter       T7 promoter: promoter for bacteriophage T7 RNA polymerase
   5986..6141    +  CDS            lacZα (fragment): LacZα fragment of β-galactosidase; lacZ fragment
   6146..6574    +  rep_origin     f1 ori (sequence partly withheld): f1 bacteriophage origin of replication; arrow indicates direction of (+) strand synthesis
   6627..6731    +  promoter       AmpR promoter: bla
   6732..7592    +  CDS            AmpR: β-lactamase; bla; confers resistance to ampicillin, carbenicillin, and related antibiotics
   7763..8351    +  rep_origin     ori: high-copy-number ColE1/pMB1/pBR322/pUC origin of replication
   8534..8626    +  CDS            lacI (fragment): lac repressor; lacI; The lac repressor binds to the lac operator to inhibit transcription in E. coli. This inhibition can be relieved by adding lactose or isopropyl-β-D-thiogalactopyranoside (IPTG).
   8639..8660    +  protein_bind   CAP binding site: CAP binding activates transcription in the presence of cAMP. E. coli catabolite activator protein
   8675..8705    +  promoter       lac promoter: promoter for the E. coli lac operon
   8713..8729    +  protein_bind   lac operator: The lac repressor binds to the lac operator to inhibit transcription in E. coli. This inhibition can be relieved by adding lactose or isopropyl-β-D-thiogalactopyranoside (IPTG). lac repressor encoded by lacI
   8774..8792    +  promoter       T3 promoter: promoter for bacteriophage T3 RNA polymerase
>Addgene plasmid #143386 | TFORF2859 | addgene full sequence | sequence record 392718 | Addgene NGS Result
TTAATGTAGTCTTATGCAATACTCTTGTAGTCTTGCAACATGGTAACGATGAGTTAGCAACATGCCTTAC
AAGGAGAGAAAAAGCACCGTGCATGCCGATTGGTGGAAGTAAGGTGGTACGATCGTGCCTTATTAGGAAG
GCAACAGACGGGTCTGACATGGATTGGACGAACCACTGAATTGCCGCATTGCAGAGATATTGTATTTAAG
TGCCTAGCTCGATACATAAACGGGTCTCTCTGGTTAGACCAGATCTGAGCCTGGGAGCTCTCTGGCTAAC
TAGGGAACCCACTGCTTAAGCCTCAATAAAGCTTGCCTTGAGTGCTTCAAGTAGTGTGTGCCCGTCTGTT
GTGTGACTCTGGTAACTAGAGATCCCTCAGACCCTTTTAGTCAGTGTGGAAAATCTCTAGCAGTGGCGCC
CGAACAGGGACTTGAAAGCGAAAGGGAAACCAGAGGAGCTCTCTCGACGCAGGACTCGGCTTGCTGAAGC
GCGCACGGCAAGAGGCGAGGGGCGGCGACTGGTGAGTACGCCAAAAATTTTGACTAGCGGAGGCTAGAAG
GAGAGAGATGGGTGCGAGAGCGTCAGTATTAAGCGGGGGAGAATTAGATCGCGATGGGAAAAAATTCGGT
TAAGGCCAGGGGGAAAGAAAAAATATAAATTAAAACATATAGTATGGGCAAGCAGGGAGCTAGAACGATT
CGCAGTTAATCCTGGCCTGTTAGAAACATCAGAAGGCTGTAGACAAATACTGGGACAGCTACAACCATCC
CTTCAGACAGGATCAGAAGAACTTAGATCATTATATAATACAGTAGCAACCCTCTATTGTGTGCATCAAA
GGATAGAGATAAAAGACACCAAGGAAGCTTTAGACAAGATAGAGGAAGAGCAAAACAAAAGTAAGACCAC
CGCACAGCAAGCGGCCGCTGATCTTCAGACCTGGAGGAGGAGATATGAGGGACAATTGGAGAAGTGAATT
ATATAAATATAAAGTAGTAAAAATTGAACCATTAGGAGTAGCACCCACCAAGGCAAAGAGAAGAGTGGTG
CAGAGAGAAAAAAGAGCAGTGGGAATAGGAGCTTTGTTCCTTGGGTTCTTGGGAGCAGCAGGAAGCACTA
TGGGCGCAGCGTCAATGACGCTGACGGTACAGGCCAGACAATTATTGTCTGGTATAGTGCAGCAGCAGAA
CAATTTGCTGAGGGCTATTGAGGCGCAACAGCATCTGTTGCAACTCACAGTCTGGGGCATCAAGCAGCTC
CAGGCAAGAATCCTGGCTGTGGAAAGATACCTAAAGGATCAACAGCTCCTGGGGATTTGGGGTTGCTCTG
GAAAACTCATTTGCACCACTGCTGTGCCTTGGAATGCTAGTTGGAGTAATAAATCTCTGGAACAGATTTG
GAATCACACGACCTGGATGGAGTGGGACAGAGAAATTAACAATTACACAAGCTTAATACACTCCTTAATT
GAAGAATCGCAAAACCAGCAAGAAAAGAATGAACAAGAATTATTGGAATTAGATAAATGGGCAAGTTTGT
GGAATTGGTTTAACATAACAAATTGGCTGTGGTATATAAAATTATTCATAATGATAGTAGGAGGCTTGGT
AGGTTTAAGAATAGTTTTTGCTGTACTTTCTATAGTGAATAGAGTTAGGCAGGGATATTCACCATTATCG
TTTCAGACCCACCTCCCAACCCCGAGGGGACCCATGCATTGCATCTCAATTAGTCAGCAACCAGGTGTGG
AAAGTCCCCAGGCTCCCCAGCAGGCAGAAGTATGCAAAGCATGCGTCTCAATTAGTCAGCAACCATAGTC
CCGCCCCTAACTCCGCCCATCCCGCCCCTAACTCCGCCCAGTTCCGCCCATTCTCCGCCCCATGGCTGAC
TAATTTTTTTTATTTATGCAGAGGCCGAGGCCGCCTCGGCCTCTGAGCTATTCCAGAAGTAGTGAGGAGG
CTTTTTTGGAGGCCTAGGCTTTTGCAAAAAGCTTTCTAGAGGTACCACCGGAGCTTACCATGACCGAGTA
CAAGCCCACGGTGCGCCTCGCCACCCGCGACGACGTCCCCAGGGCCGTACGCACCCTCGCCGCCGCGTTC
GCCGACTACCCCGCCACGCGCCACACCGTCGATCCGGACCGCCACATCGAGCGGGTCACCGAGCTGCAAG
AACTCTTCCTCACGCGCGTCGGGCTCGACATCGGCAAGGTGTGGGTCGCGGACGACGGCGCCGCCGTGGC
GGTCTGGACCACGCCGGAGAGCGTCGAAGCGGGGGCGGTGTTCGCCGAGATCGGCCCGCGCATGGCCGAG
TTGAGCGGTTCCCGGCTGGCCGCGCAGCAACAGATGGAAGGCCTCCTGGCGCCGCACCGGCCCAAGGAGC
CCGCGTGGTTCCTGGCCACCGTCGGCGTCTCGCCCGACCACCAGGGCAAGGGTCTGGGCAGCGCCGTCGT
GCTCCCCGGAGTGGAGGCGGCCGAGCGCGCCGGGGTGCCCGCCTTCCTGGAGACCTCCGCGCCCCGCAAC
CTCCCCTTCTACGAGCGGCTCGGCTTCACCGTCACCGCCGACGTCGAGGTGCCCGAAGGACCGCGCACCT
GGTGCATGACCCGCAAGCCCGGTGCCAGTTAACGAATTCTAGATCTTGAGACAAATGGCAGTATTCATCC
ACAATTTTAAAAGAAAAGGGGGGATTGGGGGGTACAGTGCAGGGGAAAGAATAGTAGACATAATAGCAAC
AGACATACAAACTAAAGAATTACAAAAACAAATTACAAAAATTCAAAATTTTCGGGTTTATTACAGGGAC
AGCAGAGATCCACTTTGGCGCCGGCTCGAGGCCTGCAGGTGCAAAGATGGATAAAGTTTTAAACAGAGAG
GAATCTTTGCAGCTAATGGACCTTCTAGGTCTTGAAAGGAGTGGGAATTGGCTCCGGTGCCCGTCAGTGG
GCAGAGCGCACATCGCCCACAGTCCCCGAGAAGTTGGGGGGAGGGGTCGGCAATTGAACCGGTGCCTAGA
GAAGGTGGCGCGGGGTAAACTGGGAAAGTGATGTCGTGTACTGGCTCCGCCTTTTTCCCGAGGGTGGGGG
AGAACCGTATATAAGTGCAGTAGTCGCCGTGAACGTTCTTTTTCGCAACGGGTTTGCCGCCAGAACACAG
GTAAGTGCCGTGTGTGGTTCCCGCGGGCCTGGCCTCTTTACGGGTTATGGCCCTTGCGTGCCTTGAATTA
CTTCCACCTGGCTGCAGTACGTGATTCTTGATCCCGAGCTTCGGGTTGGAAGTGGGTGGGAGAGTTCGAG
GCCTTGCGCTTAAGGAGCCCCTTCGCCTCGTGCTTGAGTTGAGGCCTGGCCTGGGCGCTGGGGCCGCCGC
GTGCGAATCTGGTGGCACCTTCGCGCCTGTCTCGCTGCTTTCGATAAGTCTCTAGCCATTTAAAATTTTT
GATGACCTGCTGCGACGCTTTTTTTCTGGCAAGATAGTCTTGTAAATGCGGGCCAAGATCTGCACACTGG
TATTTCGGTTTTTGGGGCCGCGGGCGGCGACGGGGCCCGTGCGTCCCAGCGCACATGTTCGGCGAGGCGG
GGCCTGCGAGCGCGGCCACCGAGAATCGGACGGGGGTAGTCTCAAGCTGGCCGGCCTGCTCTGGTGCCTG
GCCTCGCGCCGCCGTGTATCGCCCCGCCCTGGGCGGCAAGGCTGGCCCGGTCGGCACCAGTTGCGTGAGC
GGAAAGATGGCCGCTTCCCGGCCCTGCTGCAGGGAGCTCAAAATGGAGGACGCGGCGCTCGGGAGAGCGG
GCGGGTGAGTCACCCACACAAAGGAAAAGGGCCTTTCCGTCCTCAGCCGTCGCTTCATGTGACTCCACGG
AGTACCGGGCGCCGTCCAGGCACCTCGATTAGTTCTCGAGCTTTTGGAGTACGTCGTCTTTAGGTTGGGG
GGAGGGGTTTTATGCGATGGAGTTTCCCCACACTGAGTGGGTGGAGACTGAAGTTAGGCCAGCTTGGCAC
TTGATGTAATTCTCCTTGGAATTTGCCCTTTTTGAGTTTGGATCTTGGTTCATTCTCAAGCCTCAGACAG
TGGTTCAAAGTTTTTTTCTTCCATTTCAGGTGTCGTGAGGCTAGCACCGCCACCATGAAAGTCGCCAGTG
GCAGCACCGCCACCGCCGCCGCGGGCCCCAGCTGCGCGCTGAAGGCCGGCAAGACAGCGAGCGGTGCGGG
CGAGGTGGTGCGCTGTCTGTCTGAGCAGAGCGTGGCCATCTCGCGCTGCGCCGGGGGCGCCGGGGCGCGC
CTGCCTGCCCTGCTGGACGAGCAGCAGGTAAACGTGCTGCTCTACGACATGAACGGCTGTTACTCACGCC
TCAAGGAGCTGGTGCCCACCCTGCCCCAGAACCGCAAGGTGAGCAAGGTGGAGATTCTCCAGCACGTCAT
CGACTACATCAGGGACCTTCAGTTGGAGCTGAACTCGGAATCCGAAGTTGGAACCCCCGGGGGCCGAGGG
CTGCCGGTCCGGGCTCCGCTCAGCACCCTCAACGGCGAGATCAGCGCCCTGACGGCCGAGGTGAGATCCA
GATCCGACCACTAGTAATGAACTAGTCCGTAACTTGAAAGTATTTCGATTTCTTGGCTTTATATATCTTG
TGGAAAGGACGACGGCCTTGAGGCTCCCGGTCCGATACGCGTTAAGTCGACAATCAACCTCTGGATTACA
AAATTTGTGAAAGATTGACTGGTATTCTTAACTATGTTGCTCCTTTTACGCTATGTGGATACGCTGCTTT
AATGCCTTTGTATCATGCTATTGCTTCCCGTATGGCTTTCATTTTCTCCTCCTTGTATAAATCCTGGTTG
CTGTCTCTTTATGAGGAGTTGTGGCCCGTTGTCAGGCAACGTGGCGTGGTGTGCACTGTGTTTGCTGACG
CAACCCCCACTGGTTGGGGCATTGCCACCACCTGTCAGCTCCTTTCCGGGACTTTCGCTTTCCCCCTCCC
TATTGCCACGGCGGAACTCATCGCCGCCTGCCTTGCCCGCTGCTGGACAGGGGCTCGGCTGTTGGGCACT
GACAATTCCGTGGTGTTGTCGGGGAAATCATCGTCCTTTCCTTGGCTGCTCGCCTGTGTTGCCACCTGGA
TTCTGCGCGGGACGTCCTTCTGCTACGTCCCTTCGGCCCTCAATCCAGCGGACCTTCCTTCCCGCGGCCT
GCTGCCGGCTCTGCGGCCTCTTCCGCGTCTTCGCCTTCGCCCTCAGACGAGTCGGATCTCCCTTTGGGCC
GCCTCCCCGCGTCGACTTTAAGACCAATGACTTACAAGGCAGCTGTAGATCTTAGCCACTTTTTAAAAGA
AAAGGGGGGACTGGAAGGGCTAATTCACTCCCAACGAAGACAAGATCTGCTTTTTGCTTGTACTGGGTCT
CTCTGGTTAGACCAGATCTGAGCCTGGGAGCTCTCTGGCTAACTAGGGAACCCACTGCTTAAGCCTCAAT
AAAGCTTGCCTTGAGTGCTTCAAGTAGTGTGTGCCCGTCTGTTGTGTGACTCTGGTAACTAGAGATCCCT
CAGACCCTTTTAGTCAGTGTGGAAAATCTCTAGCAGTACGTATAGTAGTTCATGTCATCTTATTATTCAG
TATTTATAACTTGCAAAGAAATGAATATCAGAGAGTGAGAGGAACTTGTTTATTGCAGCTTATAATGGTT
ACAAATAAAGCAATAGCATCACAAATTTCACAAATAAAGCATTTTTTTCACTGCATTCTAGTTGTGGTTT
GTCCAAACTCATCAATGTATCTTATCATGTCTGGCTCTAGCTATCCCGCCCCTAACTCCGCCCATCCCGC
CCCTAACTCCGCCCAGTTCCGCCCATTCTCCGCCCCATGGCTGACTAATTTTTTTTATTTATGCAGAGGC
CGAGGCCGCCTCGGCCTCTGAGCTATTCCAGAAGTAGTGAGGAGGCTTTTTTGGAGGCCTAGGGACGTAC
CCAATTCGCCCTATAGTGAGTCGTATTACGCGCGCTCACTGGCCGTCGTTTTACAACGTCGTGACTGGGA
AAACCCTGGCGTTACCCAACTTAATCGCCTTGCAGCACATCCCCCTTTCGCCAGCTGGCGTAATAGCGAA
GAGGCCCGCACCGATCGCCCTTCCCAACAGTTGCGCAGCCTGAATGGCGAATGGG
[124 nt withheld, positions 6146-6269]
C
[91 nt withheld, positions 6271-6361]
A
[49 nt withheld, positions 6363-6411]
CCTTTGACGTTGGAGTCCACGTTCTTT
[37 nt withheld, positions 6439-6475]
ACCCTATCTCGGTCTATTCTTTTGATTTATAAGGGATTTTGCCGATTTCGGCCTATTGGTTAAAAAATGA
GCTGATTTAACAAAAATTTAACGCGAATTTTAACAAAATATTAACGCTTACAATTTAGGTGGCACTTTTC
GGGGAAATGTGCGCGGAACCCCTATTTGTTTATTTTTCTAAATACATTCAAATATGTATCCGCTCATGAG
ACAATAACCCTGATAAATGCTTCAATAATATTGAAAAAGGAAGAGTATGAGTATTCAACATTTCCGTGTC
GCCCTTATTCCCTTTTTTGCGGCATTTTGCCTTCCTGTTTTTGCTCACCCAGAAACGCTGGTGAAAGTAA
AAGATGCTGAAGATCAGTTGGGTGCACGAGTGGGTTACATCGAACTGGATCTCAACAGCGGTAAGATCCT
TGAGAGTTTTCGCCCCGAAGAACGTTTTCCAATGATGAGCACTTTTAAAGTTCTGCTATGTGGCGCGGTA
TTATCCCGTATTGACGCCGGGCAAGAGCAACTCGGTCGCCGCATACACTATTCTCAGAATGACTTGGTTG
AGTACTCACCAGTCACAGAAAAGCATCTTACGGATGGCATGACAGTAAGAGAATTATGCAGTGCTGCCAT
AACCATGAGTGATAACACTGCGGCCAACTTACTTCTGACAACGATCGGAGGACCGAAGGAGCTAACCGCT
TTTTTGCACAACATGGGGGATCATGTAACTCGCCTTGATCGTTGGGAACCGGAGCTGAATGAAGCCATAC
CAAACGACGAGCGTGACACCACGATGCCTGTAGCAATGGCAACAACGTTGCGCAAACTATTAACTGGCGA
ACTACTTACTCTAGCTTCCCGGCAACAATTAATAGACTGGATGGAGGCGGATAAAGTTGCAGGACCACTT
CTGCGCTCGGCCCTTCCGGCTGGCTGGTTTATTGCTGATAAATCTGGAGCCGGTGAGCGTGGGTCTCGCG
GTATCATTGCAGCACTGGGGCCAGATGGTAAGCCCTCCCGTATCGTAGTTATCTACACGACGGGGAGTCA
GGCAACTATGGATGAACGAAATAGACAGATCGCTGAGATAGGTGCCTCACTGATTAAGCATTGGTAACTG
TCAGACCAAGTTTACTCATATATACTTTAGATTGATTTAAAACTTCATTTTTAATTTAAAAGGATCTAGG
TGAAGATCCTTTTTGATAATCTCATGACCAAAATCCCTTAACGTGAGTTTTCGTTCCACTGAGCGTCAGA
CCCCGTAGAAAAGATCAAAGGATCTTCTTGAGATCCTTTTTTTCTGCGCGTAATCTGCTGCTTGCAAACA
AAAAAACCACCGCTACCAGCGGTGGTTTGTTTGCCGGATCAAGAGCTACCAACTCTTTTTCCGAAGGTAA
CTGGCTTCAGCAGAGCGCAGATACCAAATACTGTTCTTCTAGTGTAGCCGTAGTTAGGCCACCACTTCAA
GAACTCTGTAGCACCGCCTACATACCTCGCTCTGCTAATCCTGTTACCAGTGGCTGCTGCCAGTGGCGAT
AAGTCGTGTCTTACCGGGTTGGACTCAAGACGATAGTTACCGGATAAGGCGCAGCGGTCGGGCTGAACGG
GGGGTTCGTGCACACAGCCCAGCTTGGAGCGAACGACCTACACCGAACTGAGATACCTACAGCGTGAGCT
ATGAGAAAGCGCCACGCTTCCCGAAGGGAGAAAGGCGGACAGGTATCCGGTAAGCGGCAGGGTCGGAACA
GGAGAGCGCACGAGGGAGCTTCCAGGGGGAAACGCCTGGTATCTTTATAGTCCTGTCGGGTTTCGCCACC
TCTGACTTGAGCGTCGATTTTTGTGATGCTCGTCAGGGGGGCGGAGCCTATGGAAAAACGCCAGCAACGC
GGCCTTTTTACGGTTCCTGGCCTTTTGCTGGCCTTTTGCTCACATGTTCTTTCCTGCGTTATCCCCTGAT
TCTGTGGATAACCGTATTACCGCCTTTGAGTGAGCTGATACCGCTCGCCGCAGCCGAACGACCGAGCGCA
GCGAGTCAGTGAGCGAGGAAGCGGAAGAGCGCCCAATACGCAAACCGCCTCTCCCCGCGCGTTGGCCGAT
TCATTAATGCAGCTGGCACGACAGGTTTCCCGACTGGAAAGCGGGCAGTGAGCGCAACGCAATTAATGTG
AGTTAGCTCACTCATTAGGCACCCCAGGCTTTACACTTTATGCTTCCGGCTCGTATGTTGTGTGGAATTG
TGAGCGGATAACAATTTCACACAGGAAACAGCTATGACCATGATTACGCCAAGCGCGCAATTAACCCTCA
CTAAAGGGAACAAAAGCTGGAGCTGCAAGC
