>Addgene plasmid #143386 | TFORF2859 | depositor partial sequence | sequence record 282296 | Insert
ACCGCCACCATGAAAGTCGCCAGTGGCAGCACCGCCACCGCCGCCGCGGGCCCCAGCTGCGCGCTGAAGG
CCGGCAAGACAGCGAGCGGTGCGGGCGAGGTGGTGCGCTGTCTGTCTGAGCAGAGCGTGGCCATCTCGCG
CTGCGCCGGGGGCGCCGGGGCGCGCCTGCCTGCCCTGCTGGACGAGCAGCAGGTAAACGTGCTGCTCTAC
GACATGAACGGCTGTTACTCACGCCTCAAGGAGCTGGTGCCCACCCTGCCCCAGAACCGCAAGGTGAGCA
AGGTGGAGATTCTCCAGCACGTCATCGACTACATCAGGGACCTTCAGTTGGAGCTGAACTCGGAATCCGA
AGTTGGAACCCCCGGGGGCCGAGGGCTGCCGGTCCGGGCTCCGCTCAGCACCCTCAACGGCGAGATCAGC
GCCCTGACGGCCGAGGTGAGATCCAGATCCGACCACTAGTAATGAACTAGTCCGTAACTTGAAAGTATTT
CGATTTCTTGGCTTTATATATCTTGTGGAAAGGACGACGGCCTTGAGGCTCCCGGTCCGAT
