>Addgene plasmid #143386 | TFORF2859 | depositor partial sequence | sequence record 282297 | Barcode
CGGCCTTGAGGCTCCCGGTCCGAT
